Addgene plasmid #139775: pAC8_MF-PH-HA-Cter (VE5629)
Purpose: Transfer vector for multigene expression to generate recombinant baculoviruses by homologous recombination. Contains a p10/pH dual expression cassette with a C-ter HA tag under the pH promoter.
Depositing lab: Arnaud Poterszman. Depositing organization: Institut de Genetique et de Biologie Moleculaire et Cellulaire (IGBMC). Publication: HR-Bac, a toolbox based on homologous recombination for expression, screening and production of multiprotein complexes using the baculovirus expression system. Kolesnikova O, Zachayus A, Pichard S, Osz J, Rochel N, Rossolillo P, Kolb-Cheynel I, Troffer-Charlier N, Compe E, Bensaude O, Berger I, Poterszman A. Sci Rep. 2022 Feb 7;12(1):2030. doi: 10.1038/s41598-021-04715-5. PubMed 35132103.
Backbone
  Vector backbone: pBAcPAK8
  Backbone manufacturer: Clontech
  Total vector size (bp): 6910
  Modifications to backbone: The pAC8_MF-PH-HA-Cter (VE5629) is a derivative of pBAcPAK8 (Clontech) for generation of recombinant baculoviruses by homologous recombination. It contains the Multibac dual expression cassette composed of two divergent baculovirus late promoters (PH and p10), each followed by a multiple cloning site (MSC1 and MSC2) and a transcription termination signal (SV40 pA and HSV-TK pA). It also possess a multiplication module (NruI, SpeI, BstZ17I restriction sites) for the insertion of additional expression cassettes and a loxP site for Cre-mediated fusion with a donor plasmid containing additional cassettes. This vector bears a Hemaglutinine sequence allowing the expression of a C-terminally-tagged protein under the control of the PH promoter. Insertion of DNA sequence is typically performed in the two multiple cloning sites (MCS1 with BamHI/XbaI under the PH promoter and MCS2 with XhoI/NheI under the p10 promoter) by restriction/ligation or homology based cloning (SLIC, Infusion or Gibson). Dual expression cassettes can also be assembled directly using a 4 fragment reaction where the plasmid backbone is combined with the promoter module and the cDNAs encoding the two target genes.
Growth in bacteria
  Bacterial resistance: Ampicillin, 100 μg/mL
  Growth temperature: 37°C
  Growth strain: DH5alpha
  Copy number: High Copy
Gene/Insert
  Gene/Insert name: C-terminal Hemaglutinine tag
  Promoter: PH
  Tag / fusion protein: HA (C terminal on insert)
  Cloning method: Restriction Enzyme; 5′ cloning site BamHI (unknown if destroyed); 3′ cloning site XbaI (unknown if destroyed)
  Sequencing primers: 5′ ACCATCTCGCAAATAAATAA; 3′ TGGTATGGCTGATTATGATC
Terms and licenses: Academic/Nonprofit Terms; Industry Terms: Not Available to Industry
How to cite: pAC8_MF-PH-HA-Cter (VE5629) was a gift from Arnaud Poterszman (Addgene plasmid # 139775 ; http://n2t.net/addgene:139775 ; RRID:Addgene_139775)
