[The description below was written by a language model from this plasmid's Addgene catalogue record and pLannotate feature annotations shown in this document.]
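Description:
pAC8_MF-PH-HA-Cter (VE5629) is a baculovirus transfer vector derived from pBacPAK8 and used to generate recombinant baculoviruses by homologous recombination for multiprotein expression in insect cells. It is propagated in E. coli as a high-copy plasmid through a ColE1/pUC-type origin with ampicillin selection (AmpR), and it also carries an M13 phage origin. The expression region is flanked by AcMNPV sequences, lef2/ORF603 on one side and the ORF1629 recombination region on the other. These act as homology arms that direct insertion of the cassette into the viral genome. The catalogue lists a total size of 6,910 bp, whereas the sequenced record behind the feature table is 6,554 nt; the record does not explain the difference.

The payload is the MultiBac-style dual expression cassette, in which two divergent late baculovirus promoters each drive their own cloning site and terminator. The p10 promoter points toward MCS2 (XhoI/NheI) and the HSV-TK polyadenylation signal. The polyhedrin (PH) promoter points toward MCS1 (BamHI/XbaI) and the SV40 polyadenylation signal. An HA epitope coding sequence lies downstream of MCS1, so an open reading frame inserted under PH is expressed with a C-terminal HA tag for detection or affinity capture. No target gene is present, so this is an empty acceptor vector. Inserts can be added by restriction/ligation or by homology-based methods such as SLIC, In-Fusion or Gibson assembly. A multiplication module (NruI, SpeI, BstZ17I) accepts further expression cassettes, and a loxP site allows Cre-mediated fusion with donor plasmids carrying more genes. Several short annotated fragments (lacI, rop, bom, SET1, large T antigen) appear to be backbone remnants or partial matches rather than functional elements.
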