Features (pLannotate 1.2.2; 20 found; start..end, strand, type, name):
    330..454     +  CDS            lef2: baculovirus late expression factor 2
    492..1097    +  CDS            ORF603: baculovirus ORF603 protein
   1164..1197    +  protein_bind   loxP: Cre-mediated recombination occurs in the 8-bp core sequence (GCATACAT). Cre recombinase
   1387..1435    -  polyA_signal   HSV TK poly(A) signal: herpes simplex virus thymidine kinase polyadenylation signal (Cole and Stacy, 1985)
   1571..1680    -  promoter       p10 promoter: baculovirus promoter for expression in insect cells
   1725..1816    +  promoter       polyhedrin promoter: polh from Autographa californica; promoter for the baculovirus polyhedrin gene
   1931..1959    +  CDS            3xHA (fragment): three tandem HA epitope tags
   1997..2080    +  CDS            large T antigen (fragment): large T antigen from SV40 (simian virus 40)
   2103..2237    +  polyA_signal   SV40 poly(A) signal: SV40 polyadenylation signal
   2266..2315    +  CDS            SET1 (fragment): solubility-enhancement tag derived from T7 phage gene 10B
   2356..3713    +  misc_recomb    baculovirus recombination region (ORF1629): contains part of ORF1629
   3711..3788    -  CDS            P61 (fragment): P78_NPVAC - Experimental evidence at protein level: Swiss-Prot protein existence level 1. Plays a role in the transport of the nucleocapsids from the cytoplasm toward the host nucleus together with the host actin- polymerizing Arp2/3 complex. From Autographa californica nuclear polyhedrosis virus (AcMNPV).
   3790..3841    -  misc_feature   bom (fragment): basis of mobility region from pBR322
   3860..4240    +  rep_origin     M13 ori (sequence partly withheld): M13 bacteriophage origin of replication; arrow indicates direction of (+) strand synthesis
   4316..4365    -  misc_feature   bom (fragment): basis of mobility region from pBR322
   4467..4502    -  CDS            rop (fragment): Rop protein, which maintains plasmids at low copy number; rop
   4597..4701    +  promoter       AmpR promoter: bla
   4702..5562    +  CDS            AmpR: β-lactamase; bla; confers resistance to ampicillin, carbenicillin, and related antibiotics
   5733..6321    +  rep_origin     ori: high-copy-number ColE1/pMB1/pBR322/pUC origin of replication
   6504..3       +  CDS            lacI (fragment) (across the origin): lac repressor; lacI; The lac repressor binds to the lac operator to inhibit transcription in E. coli. This inhibition can be relieved by adding lactose or isopropyl-β-D-thiogalactopyranoside (IPTG).
>Addgene plasmid #139775 | pAC8_MF-PH-HA-Cter (VE5629) | addgene full sequence | sequence record 324156 | Addgene NGS Result
CAGAACGGCTCCGCCCACTATTAATGAAATTAAAAATTCCAATTTTAAAAAACGCAGCAAGAGAAACATT
TGTATGAAAGAATGCGTAGAAGGAAAGAAAAATGTCGTCGACATGCTGAACAACAAGATTAATATGCCTC
CGTGTATAAAAAAAATATTGAACGATTTGAAAGAAAACAATGTACCGCGCGGCGGTATGTACAGGAAGAG
GTTTATACTAAACTGTTACATTGCAAACGTGGTTTCGTGTGCCAAGTGTGAAAACCGATGTTTAATCAAG
GCTCTGACGCATTTCTACAACCACGACTCCAAGTGTGTGGGTGAAGTCATGCATCTTTTAATCAAATCCC
AAGATGTGTATAAACCACCAAACTGCCAAAAAATGAAAACTGTCGACAAGCTCTGTCCGTTTGCTGGCAA
CTGCAAGGGTCTCAATCCTATTTGTAATTATTGAATAATAAAACAATTATAAATGTCAAATTTGTTTTTT
ATTAACGATACAAACCAAACGCAACAAGAACATTTGTAGTATTATCTATAATTGAAAACGCGTAGTTATA
ATCGCTGAGGTAATATTTAAAATCATTTTCAAATGATTCACAGTTAATTTGCGACAATATAATTTTATTT
TCACATAAACTAGACGCCTTGTCGTCTTCTTCTTCGTATTCCTTCTCTTTTTCATTTTTCTCCTCATAAA
AATTAACATAGTTATTATCGTATCCATATATGTATCTATCGTATAGAGTAAATTTTTTGTTGTCATAAAT
ATATATGTCTTTTTTAATGGGGTGTATAGTACCGCTGCGCATAGTTTTTCTGTAATTTACAACAGTGCTA
TTTTCTGGTAGTTCTTCGGAGTGTGTTGCTTTAATTATTAAATTTATATAATCAATGAATTTGGGATCGT
CGGTTTTGTACAATATGTTGCCGGCATAGTACGCAGCTTCTTCTAGTTCAATTACACCATTTTTTAGCAG
CACCGGATTAACATAACTTTCCAAAATGTTGTACGAACCGTTAAACAAAAACAGTTCACCTCCCTTTTCT
ATACTATTGTCTGCGAGCAGTTGTTTGTTGTTAAAAATAACAGCCATTGTAATGAGACGCACAAACTAAT
ATCACAAACTGGAAATGTCTATCAATATATAGTTGCTGATATCATAACTTCGTATAGCATACATTATACG
AAGTTATCTGGTTTAAACGTACCCGTAGTGGCTATGGCAGGGCTTGCCGCCCCGACGTTGGCTGCGAGCC
CTGGGCCTTCACCCGAACTTGGGGGTTGGGGTGGGGAAAAGGAAGAAACGCGGGCGTATTGGTCCCAATG
GGGTCTCGGTGGGGTATCGACAGAGTGCCAGCCCTGGGACCGAACCCCGCGTTTATGAACAAACGACCCA
ACACCCGTGCGTTTTATTCTGTCTTTTTATTGCCGTCATAGCGCGGGTTCCTTCCGGTATTGTCTCCTTC
CGTGTTTCAGTTAGCCTCCCCCATCTCCCGGTACCGCATGCTATGCATCAGCTGCTAGCACCATGGCTCG
AGATCCCGGGTGATCAAGTCTTCGTCGAGTGATTGTAAATAAAATGTAATTTACAGTATAGTATTTTAAT
TAATATACAAATGATTTGATAATAATTCTTATTTAACTATAATATATTGTGTTGGGTTGAATTAAAGGTC
CGTATACTAGTATCGATTCGCGACCTACTCCGGAATATTAATAGATCATGGAGATAATTAAAATGATAAC
CATCTCGCAAATAAATAAGTATTTTACTGTTTTCGTAACAGTTTTGTAATAAAAAAACCTATAAATATTC
CGGATTATTCATACCGTCCCACCATCGGGCGCGGATCCCGGTCCGAAGCGCGCGGAATTCAAAGGCCTAC
GTCGACGAGCTCACTAGTCGCGGCCGCTTTCGAATCTAGATACCCATACGATGTTCCAGATTACGCTTAA
CTGCAGTCTCGACAAGCTTGTCGAGAAGTACTAGAGGATCATAATCAGCCATACCACATTTGTAGAGGTT
TTACTTGCTTTAAAAAACCTCCCACACCTCCCCCTGAACCTGAAACATAAAATGAATGCAATTGTTGTTG
TTAACTTGTTTATTGCAGCTTATAATGGTTACAAATAAAGCAATAGCATCACAAATTTCACAAATAAAGC
ATTTTTTTCACTGCATTCTAGTTGTGGTTTGTCCAAACTCATCAATGTATCTTATCATGTCTGGATCTGA
TCACTGCTTGAGCCTAGAAGATCCGGCTGCTAACAAAGCCCGAAAGGAAGCTGAGTTGGCTGCTGCCACC
GCTGAGCAATAACTATCATAACCCCTAGGCGATTAATTGATCCGGGTTATTAGTACATTTATTAAGCGCT
AGATTCTGTGCGTTGTTGATTTACAGACAATTGTTGTACGTATTTTAATAATTCATTAAATTTATAATCT
TTAGGGTGGTATGTTAGAGCGAAAATCAAATGATTTTCAGCGTCTTTATATCTGAATTTAAATATTAAAT
CCTCAATAGATTTGTAAAATAGGTTTCGATTAGTTTCAAACAAGGGTTGTTTTTCCGAACCGATGGCTGG
ACTATCTAATGGATTTTCGCTCAACGCCACAAAACTTGCCAAATCTTGTAGCAGCAATCTAGCTTTGTCG
ATATTCGTTTGTGTTTTGTTTTGTAATAAAGGTTCGACGTCGTTCAAAATATTATGCGCTTTTGTATTTC
TTTCATCACTGTCGTTAGTGTACAATTGACTCGACGTAAACACGTTAAATAAAGCTTGGACATATTTAAC
ATCGGGCGTGTTAGCTTTATTAGGCCGATTATCGTCGTCGTCCCAACCCTCGTCGTTAGAAGTTGCTTCC
GAAGACGATTTTGCCATAGCCACACGACGCCTATTAATTGTGTCGGCTAACACGTCCGCGATCAAATTTG
TAGTTGAGCTTTTTGGAATTATTTCTGATTGCGGGCGTTTTTGGGCGGGTTTCAATCTAACTGTGCCCGA
TTTTAATTCAGACAACACGTTAGAAAGCGATGGTGCAGGCGGTGGTAACATTTCAGACGGCAAATCTACT
AATGGCGGCGGTGGTGGAGCTGATGATAAATCTACCATCGGTGGAGGCGCAGGCGGGGCTGGCGGCGGAG
GCGGAGGCGGAGGTGGTGGCGGTGATGCAGACGGCGGTTTAGGCTCAAATGTCTCTTTAGGCAACACAGT
CGGCACCTCAACTATTGTACTGGTTTCGGGCGCCGTTTTTGGTTTGACCGGTCTGAGACGAGTGCGATTT
TTTTCGTTTCTAATAGCTTCCAACAATTGTTGTCTGTCGTCTAAAGGTGCAGCGGGTTGAGGTTCCGTCG
GCATTGGTGGAGCGGGCGGCAATTCAGACATCGATGGTGGTGGTGGTGGTGGAGGCGCTGGAATGTTAGG
CACGGGAGAAGGTGGTGGCGGCGGTGCCGCCGGTATAATTTGTTCTGGTTTAGTTTGTTCGCGCACGATT
GTGGGCACCGGCGCAGGCGCCGCTGGCTGCACAACGGAAGGTCGTCTGCTTCGAGGCAGCGCTTGGGGTG
GTGGCAATTCAATATTATAATTGGAATACAAATCGTAAAAATCTGCTATAAGCATTGTAATTTCGCTATC
GTTTACCGTGCCGATATTTAACAACCGCTCAATGTAAGCAATTGTATTGTAAAGAGATTGTCTCAAGCTC
GGATCGATCCCGCACGCCGATAACAAGCCTTTTCATTTTTACTACAGCATTGTAGTGGCGAGACACTTCG
CTGTCGTCGCCTGATGCGGTATTTTCTCCTTACGCATCTGTGCGGTATTTCACACCGCATA
[142 nt withheld, positions 3842-3983]
C
[141 nt withheld, positions 3985-4125]
CCTTTGACGTTGGAGTCCACGTTCTTT
[37 nt withheld, positions 4153-4189]
ACCCTATCTCGGGCTATTCTTTTGATTTATAAGGGATTTTGCCGATTTCGGCCTATTGGTTAAAAAATGA
GCTGATTTAACAAAAATTTAACGCGAATTTTAACAAAATATTAACGTTTACAATTTTATGGTGCACTCTC
AGTACAATCTGCTCTGATGCCGCATAGTTAAGCCAGCCCCGACACCCGCCAACACCCGCTGACGCGCCCT
GACGGGCTTGTCTGCTCCCGGCATCCGCTTACAGACAAGCTGTGACCGTCTCCGGGAGCTGCATGTGTCA
GAGGTTTTCACCGTCATCACCGAAACGCGCGAGACGAAAGGGCCTCGTGATACGCCTATTTTTATAGGTT
AATGTCATGATAATAATGGTTTCTTAGACGTCAGGTGGCACTTTTCGGGGAAATGTGCGCGGAACCCCTA
TTTGTTTATTTTTCTAAATACATTCAAATATGTATCCGCTCATGAGACAATAACCCTGATAAATGCTTCA
ATAATATTGAAAAAGGAAGAGTATGAGTATTCAACATTTCCGTGTCGCCCTTATTCCCTTTTTTGCGGCA
TTTTGCCTTCCTGTTTTTGCTCACCCAGAAACGCTGGTGAAAGTAAAAGATGCTGAAGATCAGTTGGGTG
CACGAGTGGGTTACATCGAACTGGATCTCAACAGCGGTAAGATCCTTGAGAGTTTTCGCCCCGAAGAACG
TTTTCCAATGATGAGCACTTTTAAAGTTCTGCTATGTGGCGCGGTATTATCCCGTATTGACGCCGGGCAA
GAGCAACTCGGTCGCCGCATACACTATTCTCAGAATGACTTGGTTGAGTACTCACCAGTCACAGAAAAGC
ATCTTACGGATGGCATGACAGTAAGAGAATTATGCAGTGCTGCCATAACCATGAGTGATAACACTGCGGC
CAACTTACTTCTGACAACGATCGGAGGACCGAAGGAGCTAACCGCTTTTTTGCACAACATGGGGGATCAT
GTAACTCGCCTTGATCGTTGGGAACCGGAGCTGAATGAAGCCATACCAAACGACGAGCGTGACACCACGA
TGCCTGTAGCAATGGCAACAACGTTGCGCAAACTATTAACTGGCGAACTACTTACTCTAGCTTCCCGGCA
ACAATTAATAGACTGGATGGAGGCGGATAAAGTTGCAGGACCACTTCTGCGCTCGGCCCTTCCGGCTGGC
TGGTTTATTGCTGATAAATCTGGAGCCGGTGAGCGTGGGTCTCGCGGTATCATTGCAGCACTGGGGCCAG
ATGGTAAGCCCTCCCGTATCGTAGTTATCTACACGACGGGGAGTCAGGCAACTATGGATGAACGAAATAG
ACAGATCGCTGAGATAGGTGCCTCACTGATTAAGCATTGGTAACTGTCAGACCAAGTTTACTCATATATA
CTTTAGATTGATTTAAAACTTCATTTTTAATTTAAAAGGATCTAGGTGAAGATCCTTTTTGATAATCTCA
TGACCAAAATCCCTTAACGTGAGTTTTCGTTCCACTGAGCGTCAGACCCCGTAGAAAAGATCAAAGGATC
TTCTTGAGATCCTTTTTTTCTGCGCGTAATCTGCTGCTTGCAAACAAAAAAACCACCGCTACCAGCGGTG
GTTTGTTTGCCGGATCAAGAGCTACCAACTCTTTTTCCGAAGGTAACTGGCTTCAGCAGAGCGCAGATAC
CAAATACTGTTCTTCTAGTGTAGCCGTAGTTAGGCCACCACTTCAAGAACTCTGTAGCACCGCCTACATA
CCTCGCTCTGCTAATCCTGTTACCAGTGGCTGCTGCCAGTGGCGATAAGTCGTGTCTTACCGGGTTGGAC
TCAAGACGATAGTTACCGGATAAGGCGCAGCGGTCGGGCTGAACGGGGGGTTCGTGCACACAGCCCAGCT
TGGAGCGAACGACCTACACCGAACTGAGATACCTACAGCGTGAGCTATGAGAAAGCGCCACGCTTCCCGA
AGGGAGAAAGGCGGACAGGTATCCGGTAAGCGGCAGGGTCGGAACAGGAGAGCGCACGAGGGAGCTTCCA
GGGGGAAACGCCTGGTATCTTTATAGTCCTGTCGGGTTTCGCCACCTCTGACTTGAGCGTCGATTTTTGT
GATGCTCGTCAGGGGGGCGGAGCCTATGGAAAAACGCCAGCAACGCGGCCTTTTTACGGTTCCTGGCCTT
TTGCTGGCCTTTTGCTCACATGTTCTTTCCTGCGTTATCCCCTGATTCTGTGGATAACCGTATTACCGCC
TTTGAGTGAGCTGATACCGCTCGCCGCAGCCGAACGACCGAGCGCAGCGAGTCAGTGAGCGAGGAAGCGG
AAGAGCGCCCAATACGCAAACCGCCTCTCCCCGCGCGTTGGCCGATTCATTAATG
